>Addgene plasmid #20859 | pET21a-Streptavidin-Dead | depositor full sequence | sequence record 9734 | Author sequence
TGGCGAATGGG
[124 nt withheld, positions 12-135]
C
[91 nt withheld, positions 137-227]
A
[49 nt withheld, positions 229-277]
CCTTTGACGTTGGAGTCCACGTTCTTT
[37 nt withheld, positions 305-341]
ACCCTATCTCGGTCTATTCTTTTGATTTATAAGGGATTTTGCCGATTTCGGCCTATTGGTTAAAAAATGA
GCTGATTTAACAAAAATTTAACGCGAATTTTAACAAAATATTAACGTTTACAATTTCAGGTGGCACTTTT
CGGGGAAATGTGCGCGGAACCCCTATTTGTTTATTTTTCTAAATACATTCAAATATGTATCCGCTCATGA
GACAATAACCCTGATAAATGCTTCAATAATATTGAAAAAGGAAGAGTATGAGTATTCAACATTTCCGTGT
CGCCCTTATTCCCTTTTTTGCGGCATTTTGCCTTCCTGTTTTTGCTCACCCAGAAACGCTGGTGAAAGTA
AAAGATGCTGAAGATCAGTTGGGTGCACGAGTGGGTTACATCGAACTGGATCTCAACAGCGGTAAGATCC
TTGAGAGTTTTCGCCCCGAAGAACGTTTTCCAATGATGAGCACTTTTAAAGTTCTGCTATGTGGCGCGGT
ATTATCCCGTATTGACGCCGGGCAAGAGCAACTCGGTCGCCGCATACACTATTCTCAGAATGACTTGGTT
GAGTACTCACCAGTCACAGAAAAGCATCTTACGGATGGCATGACAGTAAGAGAATTATGCAGTGCTGCCA
TAACCATGAGTGATAACACTGCGGCCAACTTACTTCTGACAACGATCGGAGGACCGAAGGAGCTAACCGC
TTTTTTGCACAACATGGGGGATCATGTAACTCGCCTTGATCGTTGGGAACCGGAGCTGAATGAAGCCATA
CCAAACGACGAGCGTGACACCACGATGCCTGCAGCAATGGCAACAACGTTGCGCAAACTATTAACTGGCG
AACTACTTACTCTAGCTTCCCGGCAACAATTAATAGACTGGATGGAGGCGGATAAAGTTGCAGGACCACT
TCTGCGCTCGGCCCTTCCGGCTGGCTGGTTTATTGCTGATAAATCTGGAGCCGGTGAGCGTGGGTCTCGC
GGTATCATTGCAGCACTGGGGCCAGATGGTAAGCCCTCCCGTATCGTAGTTATCTACACGACGGGGAGTC
AGGCAACTATGGATGAACGAAATAGACAGATCGCTGAGATAGGTGCCTCACTGATTAAGCATTGGTAACT
GTCAGACCAAGTTTACTCATATATACTTTAGATTGATTTAAAACTTCATTTTTAATTTAAAAGGATCTAG
GTGAAGATCCTTTTTGATAATCTCATGACCAAAATCCCTTAACGTGAGTTTTCGTTCCACTGAGCGTCAG
ACCCCGTAGAAAAGATCAAAGGATCTTCTTGAGATCCTTTTTTTCTGCGCGTAATCTGCTGCTTGCAAAC
AAAAAAACCACCGCTACCAGCGGTGGTTTGTTTGCCGGATCAAGAGCTACCAACTCTTTTTCCGAAGGTA
ACTGGCTTCAGCAGAGCGCAGATACCAAATACTGTCCTTCTAGTGTAGCCGTAGTTAGGCCACCACTTCA
AGAACTCTGTAGCACCGCCTACATACCTCGCTCTGCTAATCCTGTTACCAGTGGCTGCTGCCAGTGGCGA
TAAGTCGTGTCTTACCGGGTTGGACTCAAGACGATAGTTACCGGATAAGGCGCAGCGGTCGGGCTGAACG
GGGGGTTCGTGCACACAGCCCAGCTTGGAGCGAACGACCTACACCGAACTGAGATACCTACAGCGTGAGC
TATGAGAAAGCGCCACGCTTCCCGAAGGGAGAAAGGCGGACAGGTATCCGGTAAGCGGCAGGGTCGGAAC
AGGAGAGCGCACGAGGGAGCTTCCAGGGGGAAACGCCTGGTATCTTTATAGTCCTGTCGGGTTTCGCCAC
CTCTGACTTGAGCGTCGATTTTTGTGATGCTCGTCAGGGGGGCGGAGCCTATGGAAAAACGCCAGCAACG
CGGCCTTTTTACGGTTCCTGGCCTTTTGCTGGCCTTTTGCTCACATGTTCTTTCCTGCGTTATCCCCTGA
TTCTGTGGATAACCGTATTACCGCCTTTGAGTGAGCTGATACCGCTCGCCGCAGCCGAACGACCGAGCGC
AGCGAGTCAGTGAGCGAGGAAGCGGAAGAGCGCCTGATGCGGTATTTTCTCCTTACGCATCTGTGCGGTA
TTTCACACCGCATATATGGTGCACTCTCAGTACAATCTGCTCTGATGCCGCATAGTTAAGCCAGTATACA
CTCCGCTATCGCTACGTGACTGGGTCATGGCTGCGCCCCGACACCCGCCAACACCCGCTGACGCGCCCTG
ACGGGCTTGTCTGCTCCCGGCATCCGCTTACAGACAAGCTGTGACCGTCTCCGGGAGCTGCATGTGTCAG
AGGTTTTCACCGTCATCACCGAAACGCGCGAGGCAGCTGCGGTAAAGCTCATCAGCGTGGTCGTGAAGCG
ATTCACAGATGTCTGCCTGTTCATCCGCGTCCAGCTCGTTGAGTTTCTCCAGAAGCGTTAATGTCTGGCT
TCTGATAAAGCGGGCCATGTTAAGGGCGGTTTTTTCCTGTTTGGTCACTGATGCCTCCGTGTAAGGGGGA
TTTCTGTTCATGGGGGTAATGATACCGATGAAACGAGAGAGGATGCTCACGATACGGGTTACTGATGATG
AACATGCCCGGTTACTGGAACGTTGTGAGGGTAAACAACTGGCGGTATGGATGCGGCGGGACCAGAGAAA
AATCACTCAGGGTCAATGCCAGCGCTTCGTTAATACAGATGTAGGTGTTCCACAGGGTAGCCAGCAGCAT
CCTGCGATGCAGATCCGGAACATAATGGTGCAGGGCGCTGACTTCCGCGTTTCCAGACTTTACGAAACAC
GGAAACCGAAGACCATTCATGTTGTTGCTCAGGTCGCAGACGTTTTGCAGCAGCAGTCGCTTCACGTTCG
CTCGCGTATCGGTGATTCATTCTGCTAACCAGTAAGGCAACCCCGCCAGCCTAGCCGGGTCCTCAACGAC
AGGAGCACGATCATGCGCACCCGTGGGGCCGCCATGCCGGCGATAATGGCCTGCTTCTCGCCGAAACGTT
TGGTGGCGGGACCAGTGACGAAGGCTTGAGCGAGGGCGTGCAAGATTCCGAATACCGCAAGCGACAGGCC
GATCATCGTCGCGCTCCAGCGAAAGCGGTCCTCGCCGAAAATGACCCAGAGCGCTGCCGGCACCTGTCCT
ACGAGTTGCATGATAAAGAAGACAGTCATAAGTGCGGCGACGATAGTCATGCCCCGCGCCCACCGGAAGG
AGCTGACTGGGTTGAAGGCTCTCAAGGGCATCGGTCGAGATCCCGGTGCCTAATGAGTGAGCTAACTTAC
ATTAATTGCGTTGCGCTCACTGCCCGCTTTCCAGTCGGGAAACCTGTCGTGCCAGCTGCATTAATGAATC
GGCCAACGCGCGGGGAGAGGCGGTTTGCGTATTGGGCGCCAGGGTGGTTTTTCTTTTCACCAGTGAGACG
GGCAACAGCTGATTGCCCTTCACCGCCTGGCCCTGAGAGAGTTGCAGCAAGCGGTCCACGCTGGTTTGCC
CCAGCAGGCGAAAATCCTGTTTGATGGTGGTTAACGGCGGGATATAACATGAGCTGTCTTCGGTATCGTC
GTATCCCACTACCGAGATATCCGCACCAACGCGCAGCCCGGACTCGGTAATGGCGCGCATTGCGCCCAGC
GCCATCTGATCGTTGGCAACCAGCATCGCAGTGGGAACGATGCCCTCATTCAGCATTTGCATGGTTTGTT
GAAAACCGGACATGGCACTCCAGTCGCCTTCCCGTTCCGCTATCGGCTGAATTTGATTGCGAGTGAGATA
TTTATGCCAGCCAGCCAGACGCAGACGCGCCGAGACAGAACTTAATGGGCCCGCTAACAGCGCGATTTGC
TGGTGACCCAATGCGACCAGATGCTCCACGCCCAGTCGCGTACCGTCTTCATGGGAGAAAATAATACTGT
TGATGGGTGTCTGGTCAGAGACATCAAGAAATAACGCCGGAACATTAGTGCAGGCAGCTTCCACAGCAAT
GGCATCCTGGTCATCCAGCGGATAGTTAATGATCAGCCCACTGACGCGTTGCGCGAGAAGATTGTGCACC
GCCGCTTTACAGGCTTCGACGCCGCTTCGTTCTACCATCGACACCACCACGCTGGCACCCAGTTGATCGG
CGCGAGATTTAATCGCCGCGACAATTTGCGACGGCGCGTGCAGGGCCAGACTGGAGGTGGCAACGCCAAT
CAGCAACGACTGTTTGCCCGCCAGTTGTTGTGCCACGCGGTTGGGAATGTAATTCAGCTCCGCCATCGCC
GCTTCCACTTTTTCCCGCGTTTTCGCAGAAACGTGGCTGGCCTGGTTCACCACGCGGGAAACGGTCTGAT
AAGAGACACCGGCATACTCTGCGACATCGTATAACGTTACTGGTTTCACATTCACCACCCTGAATTGACT
CTCTTCCGGGCGCTATCATGCCATACCGCGAAAGGTTTTGCGCCATTCGATGGTGTCCGGGATCTCGACG
CTCTCCCTTATGCGACTCCTGCATTAGGAAGCAGCCCAGTAGTAGGTTGAGGCCGTTGAGCACCGCCGCC
GCAAGGAATGGTGCATGCAAGGAGATGGCGCCCAACAGTCCCCCGGCCACGGGGCCTGCCACCATACCCA
CGCCGAAACAAGCGCTCATGAGCCCGAAGTGGCGAGCCCGATCTTCCCCATCGGTGATGTCGGCGATATA
GGCGCCAGCAACCGCACCTGTGGCGCCGGTGATGCCGGCCACGATGCGTCCGGCGTAGAGGATCGAGATC
TCGATCCCGCGAAATTAATACGACTCACTATAGGGGAATTGTGAGCGGATAACAATTCCCCTCTAGAAAT
AATTTTGTTTAACTTTAAGAAGGAGATATACATATGGCTGAAGCTGGTATCACCGGCACCTGGTACGCCC
AGCTGGGAGACACCTTCATCGTTACCGCTGGTGCTGACGGTGCTCTGACCGGTACCTACGAAGCCGCTGT
TGGTAACGCTGAATCTAGATACGTTCTGACCGGTCGTTACGACTCCGCTCCGGCTACCGACGGTTCCGGA
ACCGCTCTGGGTTGGACCGTTGCTTGGAAAAACAACTACCGTAACGCTCACTCCGCTACCACCTGGTCTG
GCCAGTACGTTGGTGGTGCTGAAGCTCGTATCAACACCCAGTGGTTGTTGACCTCCGGCACCACCGAAGC
TAACGCGTGGAAATCCACCCTGGTTGGTCACGACACCTTCACCAAAGTTAAACCGTCCGCTGCTTCCTAA
TAAAAGCTTGCGGCCGCACTCGAGCACCACCACCACCACCACTGAGATCCGGCTGCTAACAAAGCCCGAA
AGGAAGCTGAGTTGGCTGCTGCCACCGCTGAGCAATAACTAGCATAACCCCTTGGGGCCTCTAAACGGGT
CTTGAGGGGTTTTTTGCTGAAAGGAGGAACTATATCCGGAT
Features (pLannotate 1.2.2; 19 found; start..end, strand, type, name):
     12..467     +  rep_origin     f1 ori (sequence partly withheld): f1 bacteriophage origin of replication; arrow indicates direction of (+) strand synthesis
    494..598     +  promoter       AmpR promoter: bla
    599..1459    +  CDS            AmpR: β-lactamase; bla; confers resistance to ampicillin, carbenicillin, and related antibiotics
   1630..2218    +  rep_origin     ori: high-copy-number ColE1/pMB1/pBR322/pUC origin of replication
   2404..2546    -  misc_feature   bom: basis of mobility region from pBR322
   2648..2839    -  CDS            rop: Rop protein, which maintains plasmids at low copy number; rop
   2856..3236    +  CDS            YPB1_ECOLX: Protein predicted: Swiss-Prot protein existence level 4. From Escherichia coli.
   3308..3599    -  CDS            TcR (fragment): tetracycline efflux protein; tet; confers resistance to tetracycline
   3614..3635    -  protein_bind   CAP binding site: CAP binding activates transcription in the presence of cAMP. E. coli catabolite activator protein
   3648..4730    -  CDS            lacI: lac repressor; lacI; The lac repressor binds to the lac operator to inhibit transcription in E. coli. This inhibition can be relieved by adding lactose or isopropyl-β-D-thiogalactopyranoside (IPTG).
   4731..4808    -  promoter       lacI promoter: lacI
   4816..5095    -  CDS            TcR (fragment): tetracycline efflux protein; tet; confers resistance to tetracycline
   5117..5135    +  promoter       T7 promoter: promoter for bacteriophage T7 RNA polymerase
   5136..5160    +  protein_bind   lac operator: The lac repressor binds to the lac operator to inhibit transcription in E. coli. This inhibition can be relieved by adding lactose or isopropyl-β-D-thiogalactopyranoside (IPTG). lac repressor encoded by lacI
   5175..5197    +  RBS            RBS: efficient ribosome binding site from bacteriophage T7 gene 10 (Olins and Rangwala, 1989)
   5208..5588    +  CDS            SAV_STRAV (fragment): Experimental evidence at protein level: Swiss-Prot protein existence level 1. The biological function of streptavidin is not known. Forms a strong non-covalent specific complex with biotin (one molecule of biotin per subunit of streptavidin). From Streptomyces avidinii.
   5616..5633    +  CDS            9xHis (fragment): 9xHis affinity tag
   5643..5692    +  CDS            SET1 (fragment): solubility-enhancement tag derived from T7 phage gene 10B
   5700..5747    +  terminator     T7 terminator: transcription terminator for bacteriophage T7 RNA polymerase
