>Addgene plasmid #20859 | pET21a-Streptavidin-Dead | addgene full sequence | sequence record 220527 | Addgene NGS Result
TGGCGAATGGG
[124 nt withheld, positions 12-135]
C
[91 nt withheld, positions 137-227]
A
[49 nt withheld, positions 229-277]
CCTTTGACGTTGGAGTCCACGTTCTTT
[37 nt withheld, positions 305-341]
ACCCTATCTCGGTCTATTCTTTTGATTTATAAGGGATTTTGCCGATTTCGGCCTATTGGTTAAAAAATGA
GCTGATTTAACAAAAATTTAACGCGAATTTTAACAAAATATTAACGCTTACAATTTAGGTGGCACTTTTC
GGGGAAATGTGCGCGGAACCCCTATTTGTTTATTTTTCTAAATACATTCAAATATGTATCCGCTCATGAG
ACAATAACCCTGATAAATGCTTCAATAATATTGAAAAAGGAAGAGTATGAGTATTCAACATTTCCGTGTC
GCCCTTATTCCCTTTTTTGCGGCATTTTGCCTTCCTGTTTTTGCTCACCCAGAAACGCTGGTGAAAGTAA
AAGATGCTGAAGATCAGTTGGGTGCACGAGTGGGTTACATCGAACTGGATCTCAACAGCGGTAAGATCCT
TGAGAGTTTTCGCCCCGAAGAACGTTTTCCAATGATGAGCACTTTTAAAGTTCTGCTATGTGGCGCGGTA
TTATCCCGTATTGACGCCGGGCAAGAGCAACTCGGTCGCCGCATACACTATTCTCAGAATGACTTGGTTG
AGTACTCACCAGTCACAGAAAAGCATCTTACGGATGGCATGACAGTAAGAGAATTATGCAGTGCTGCCAT
AACCATGAGTGATAACACTGCGGCCAACTTACTTCTGACAACGATCGGAGGACCGAAGGAGCTAACCGCT
TTTTTGCACAACATGGGGGATCATGTAACTCGCCTTGATCGTTGGGAACCGGAGCTGAATGAAGCCATAC
CAAACGACGAGCGTGACACCACGATGCCTGCAGCAATGGCAACAACGTTGCGCAAACTATTAACTGGCGA
ACTACTTACTCTAGCTTCCCGGCAACAATTAATAGACTGGATGGAGGCGGATAAAGTTGCAGGACCACTT
CTGCGCTCGGCCCTTCCGGCTGGCTGGTTTATTGCTGATAAATCTGGAGCCGGTGAGCGTGGGTCTCGCG
GTATCATTGCAGCACTGGGGCCAGATGGTAAGCCCTCCCGTATCGTAGTTATCTACACGACGGGGAGTCA
GGCAACTATGGATGAACGAAATAGACAGATCGCTGAGATAGGTGCCTCACTGATTAAGCATTGGTAACTG
TCAGACCAAGTTTACTCATATATACTTTAGATTGATTTAAAACTTCATTTTTAATTTAAAAGGATCTAGG
TGAAGATCCTTTTTGATAATCTCATGACCAAAATCCCTTAACGTGAGTTTTCGTTCCACTGAGCGTCAGA
CCCCGTAGAAAAGATCAAAGGATCTTCTTGAGATCCTTTTTTTCTGCGCGTAATCTGCTGCTTGCAAACA
AAAAAACCACCGCTACCAGCGGTGGTTTGTTTGCCGGATCAAGAGCTACCAACTCTTTTTCCGAAGGTAA
CTGGCTTCAGCAGAGCGCAGATACCAAATACTGTCCTTCTAGTGTAGCCGTAGTTAGGCCACCACTTCAA
GAACTCTGTAGCACCGCCTACATACCTCGCTCTGCTAATCCTGTTACCAGTGGCTGCTGCCAGTGGCGAT
AAGTCGTGTCTTACCGGGTTGGACTCAAGACGATAGTTACCGGATAAGGCGCAGCGGTCGGGCTGAACGG
GGGGTTCGTGCACACAGCCCAGCTTGGAGCGAACGACCTACACCGAACTGAGATACCTACAGCGTGAGCT
ATGAGAAAGCGCCACGCTTCCCGAAGGGAGAAAGGCGGACAGGTATCCGGTAAGCGGCAGGGTCGGAACA
GGAGAGCGCACGAGGGAGCTTCCAGGGGGAAACGCCTGGTATCTTTATAGTCCTGTCGGGTTTCGCCACC
TCTGACTTGAGCGTCGATTTTTGTGATGCTCGTCAGGGGGGCGGAGCCTATGGAAAAACGCCAGCAACGC
GGCCTTTTTACGGTTCCTGGCCTTTTGCTGGCCTTTTGCTCACATGTTCTTTCCTGCGTTATCCCCTGAT
TCTGTGGATAACCGTATTACCGCCTTTGAGTGAGCTGATACCGCTCGCCGCAGCCGAACGACCGAGCGCA
GCGAGTCAGTGAGCGAGGAAGCGGAAGAGCGCCTGATGCGGTATTTTCTCCTTACGCATCTGTGCGGTAT
TTCACACCGCAATGGTGCACTCTCAGTACAATCTGCTCTGATGCCGCATAGTTAAGCCAGTATACACTCC
GCTATCGCTACGTGACTGGGTCATGGCTGCGCCCCGACACCCGCCAACACCCGCTGACGCGCCCTGACGG
GCTTGTCTGCTCCCGGCATCCGCTTACAGACAAGCTGTGACCGTCTCCGGGAGCTGCATGTGTCAGAGGT
TTTCACCGTCATCACCGAAACGCGCGAGGCAGCTGCGGTAAAGCTCATCAGCGTGGTCGTGAAGCGATTC
ACAGATGTCTGCCTGTTCATCCGCGTCCAGCTCGTTGAGTTTCTCCAGAAGCGTTAATGTCTGGCTTCTG
ATAAAGCGGGCCATGTTAAGGGCGGTTTTTTCCTGTTTGGTCACTGATGCCTCCGTGTAAGGGGGATTTC
TGTTCATGGGGGTAATGATACCGATGAAACGAGAGAGGATGCTCACGATACGGGTTACTGATGATGAACA
TGCCCGGTTACTGGAACGTTGTGAGGGTAAACAACTGGCGGTATGGATGCGGCGGGACCAGAGAAAAATC
ACTCAGGGTCAATGCCAGCGCTTCGTTAATACAGATGTAGGTGTTCCACAGGGTAGCCAGCAGCATCCTG
CGATGCAGATCCGGAACATAATGGTGCAGGGCGCTGACTTCCGCGTTTCCAGACTTTACGAAACACGGAA
ACCGAAGACCATTCATGTTGTTGCTCAGGTCGCAGACGTTTTGCAGCAGCAGTCGCTTCACGTTCGCTCG
CGTATCGGTGATTCATTCTGCTAACCAGTAAGGCAACCCCGCCAGCCTAGCCGGGTCCTCAACGACAGGA
GCACGATCATGCGCACCCGTGGGGCCGCCATGCCGGCGATAATGGCCTGCTTCTCGCCGAAACGTTTGGT
GGCGGGACCAGTGACGAAGGCTTGAGCGAGGGCGTGCAAGATTCCGAATACCGCAAGCGACAGGCCGATC
ATCGTCGCGCTCCAGCGAAAGCGGTCCTCGCCGAAAATGACCCAGAGCGCTGCCGGCACCTGTCCTACGA
GTTGCATGATAAAGAAGACAGTCATAAGTGCGGCGACGATAGTCATGCCCCGCGCCCACCGGAAGGAGCT
GACTGGGTTGAAGGCTCTCAAGGGCATCGGTCGAGATCCCGGTGCCTAATGAGTGAGCTAACTTACATTA
ATTGCGTTGCGCTCACTGCCCGCTTTCCAGTCGGGAAACCTGTCGTGCCAGCTGCATTAATGAATCGGCC
AACGCGCGGGGAGAGGCGGTTTGCGTATTGGGCGCCAGGGTGGTTTTTCTTTTCACCAGTGAGACGGGCA
ACAGCTGATTGCCCTTCACCGCCTGGCCCTGAGAGAGTTGCAGCAAGCGGTCCACGCTGGTTTGCCCCAG
CAGGCGAAAATCCTGTTTGATGGTGGTTAACGGCGGGATATAACATGAGCTGTCTTCGGTATCGTCGTAT
CCCACTACCGAGATATCCGCACCAACGCGCAGCCCGGACTCGGTAATGGCGCGCATTGCGCCCAGCGCCA
TCTGATCGTTGGCAACCAGCATCGCAGTGGGAACGATGCCCTCATTCAGCATTTGCATGGTTTGTTGAAA
ACCGGACATGGCACTCCAGTCGCCTTCCCGTTCCGCTATCGGCTGAATTTGATTGCGAGTGAGATATTTA
TGCCAGCCAGCCAGACGCAGACGCGCCGAGACAGAACTTAATGGGCCCGCTAACAGCGCGATTTGCTGGT
GACCCAATGCGACCAGATGCTCCACGCCCAGTCGCGTACCGTCTTCATGGGAGAAAATAATACTGTTGAT
GGGTGTCTGGTCAGAGACATCAAGAAATAACGCCGGAACATTAGTGCAGGCAGCTTCCACAGCAATGGCA
TCCTGGTCATCCAGCGGATAGTTAATGATCAGCCCACTGACGCGTTGCGCGAGAAGATTGTGCACCGCCG
CTTTACAGGCTTCGACGCCGCTTCGTTCTACCATCGACACCACCACGCTGGCACCCAGTTGATCGGCGCG
AGATTTAATCGCCGCGACAATTTGCGACGGCGCGTGCAGGGCCAGACTGGAGGTGGCAACGCCAATCAGC
AACGACTGTTTGCCCGCCAGTTGTTGTGCCACGCGGTTGGGAATGTAATTCAGCTCCGCCATCGCCGCTT
CCACTTTTTCCCGCGTTTTCGCAGAAACGTGGCTGGCCTGGTTCACCACGCGGGAAACGGTCTGATAAGA
GACACCGGCATACTCTGCGACATCGTATAACGTTACTGGTTTCACATTCACCACCCTGAATTGACTCTCT
TCCGGGCGCTATCATGCCATACCGCGAAAGGTTTTGCGCCATTCGATGGTGTCCGGGATCTCGACGCTCT
CCCTTATGCGACTCCTGCATTAGGAAGCAGCCCAGTAGTAGGTTGAGGCCGTTGAGCACCGCCGCCGCAA
GGAATGGTGCATGCAAGGAGATGGCGCCCAACAGTCCCCCGGCCACGGGGCCTGCCACCATACCCACGCC
GAAACAAGCGCTCATGAGCCCGAAGTGGCGAGCCCGATCTTCCCCATCGGTGATGTCGGCGATATAGGCG
CCAGCAACCGCACCTGTGGCGCCGGTGATGCCGGCCACGATGCGTCCGGCGTAGAGGATCGAGATCTCGA
TCCCGCGAAATTAATACGACTCACTATAGGGGAATTGTGAGCGGATAACAATTCCCCTCTAGAAATAATT
TTGTTTAACTTTAAGAAGGAGATATACATATGGCTGAAGCTGGTATCACCGGCACCTGGTACGCCCAGCT
GGGAGACACCTTCATCGTTACCGCTGGTGCTGACGGTGCTCTGACCGGTACCTACGAAGCCGCTGTTGGT
AACGCTGAATCTAGATACGTTCTGACCGGTCGTTACGACTCCGCTCCGGCTACCGACGGTTCCGGAACCG
CTCTGGGTTGGACCGTTGCTTGGAAAAACAACTACCGTAACGCTCACTCCGCTACCACCTGGTCTGGCCA
GTACGTTGGTGGTGCTGAAGCTCGTATCAACACCCAGTGGTTGTTGACCTCCGGCACCACCGAAGCTAAC
GCGTGGAAATCCACCCTGGTTGGTCACGACACCTTCACCAAAGTTAAACCGTCCGCTGCTTCCTAATAAA
AGCTTGCGGCCGCACTCGAGCACCACCACCACCACCACTGAGATCCGGCTGCTAACAAAGCCCGAAAGGA
AGCTGAGTTGGCTGCTGCCACCGCTGAGCAATAACTAGCATAACCCCTTGGGGCCTCTAAACGGGTCTTG
AGGGGTTTTTTGCTGAAAGGAGGAACTATATCCGGAT
Features (pLannotate 1.2.2; 19 found; start..end, strand, type, name):
     12..440     +  rep_origin     f1 ori (sequence partly withheld): f1 bacteriophage origin of replication; arrow indicates direction of (+) strand synthesis
    493..597     +  promoter       AmpR promoter: bla
    598..1458    +  CDS            AmpR: β-lactamase; bla; confers resistance to ampicillin, carbenicillin, and related antibiotics
   1629..2217    +  rep_origin     ori: high-copy-number ColE1/pMB1/pBR322/pUC origin of replication
   2403..2542    -  misc_feature   bom: basis of mobility region from pBR322
   2644..2835    -  CDS            rop: Rop protein, which maintains plasmids at low copy number; rop
   2852..3232    +  CDS            YPB1_ECOLX: Protein predicted: Swiss-Prot protein existence level 4. From Escherichia coli.
   3304..3595    -  CDS            TcR (fragment): tetracycline efflux protein; tet; confers resistance to tetracycline
   3610..3631    -  protein_bind   CAP binding site: CAP binding activates transcription in the presence of cAMP. E. coli catabolite activator protein
   3644..4726    -  CDS            lacI: lac repressor; lacI; The lac repressor binds to the lac operator to inhibit transcription in E. coli. This inhibition can be relieved by adding lactose or isopropyl-β-D-thiogalactopyranoside (IPTG).
   4727..4804    -  promoter       lacI promoter: lacI
   4812..5091    -  CDS            TcR (fragment): tetracycline efflux protein; tet; confers resistance to tetracycline
   5113..5131    +  promoter       T7 promoter: promoter for bacteriophage T7 RNA polymerase
   5132..5156    +  protein_bind   lac operator: The lac repressor binds to the lac operator to inhibit transcription in E. coli. This inhibition can be relieved by adding lactose or isopropyl-β-D-thiogalactopyranoside (IPTG). lac repressor encoded by lacI
   5171..5193    +  RBS            RBS: efficient ribosome binding site from bacteriophage T7 gene 10 (Olins and Rangwala, 1989)
   5204..5584    +  CDS            SAV_STRAV (fragment): Experimental evidence at protein level: Swiss-Prot protein existence level 1. The biological function of streptavidin is not known. Forms a strong non-covalent specific complex with biotin (one molecule of biotin per subunit of streptavidin). From Streptomyces avidinii.
   5612..5629    +  CDS            9xHis (fragment): 9xHis affinity tag
   5639..5688    +  CDS            SET1 (fragment): solubility-enhancement tag derived from T7 phage gene 10B
   5696..5743    +  terminator     T7 terminator: transcription terminator for bacteriophage T7 RNA polymerase
