[The description below was written by a language model from this plasmid's Addgene catalogue record and pLannotate feature annotations shown in this document.]
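Description:
pET21a-Streptavidin-Dead is a bacterial expression plasmid built on the pET21a backbone for T7-driven production of a biotin-binding-deficient streptavidin subunit in E. coli. It is propagated through a ColE1/pMB1-type origin accompanied by the pBR322 bom region and the rop gene, and it is selected with ampicillin via the β-lactamase gene. The catalogue lists it as high copy, although rop normally moderates copy number. An f1 origin is also present, which allows single-stranded DNA production. The tetracycline-resistance fragments and a predicted E. coli open reading frame in the annotation appear to be pBR322-derived backbone remnants rather than functional parts.

The 411 bp insert, cloned between NdeI and HindIII, encodes a streptavidin fragment carrying the triple mutation N23A, S27D, S45A. The catalogue gives the species as E. coli, but the feature annotation matches the coding sequence to streptavidin from Streptomyces avidinii. Expression runs from a T7 promoter followed by a lac operator and the T7 gene 10 ribosome binding site, and ends at the T7 terminator. The plasmid-borne lacI gene supplies repressor, so transcription is held off until IPTG is added in a host that provides T7 RNA polymerase. A short His-tag sequence from the vector lies downstream of the insert, as does a small fragment annotated as a solubility tag, but the record does not state whether either is translated in frame with the streptavidin.

The "Dead" subunit is meant to be combined with the companion Streptavidin-Alive construct to assemble monovalent streptavidin with a single femtomolar-affinity biotin binding site. The sequencing-derived and depositor sequences differ by only a few nucleotides and give the same feature layout.
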