Addgene plasmid #20859: pET21a-Streptavidin-Dead
Purpose: Dead subunit for creating monovalent streptavidin with a single femtomolar biotin binding site. Use in combination with Streptavidin-Alive (construct 20860).
Depositing lab: Alice Ting. Depositing organization: Massachusetts Institute of Technology. Publication: A monovalent streptavidin with a single femtomolar biotin binding site. Howarth M, Chinnapen DJ, Gerrow K, Dorrestein PC, Grandy MR, Kelleher NL, El-Husseini A, Ting AY. Nat Methods. 2006 Apr . 3(4):267-73. 10.1038/nmeth861 PubMed 16554831.
Backbone
  Vector backbone: pET21a
  Backbone size w/o insert (bp): 5443
  Vector type: Bacterial Expression
Growth in bacteria
  Bacterial resistance: Ampicillin, 100 μg/mL
  Growth temperature: 37°C
  Growth strain: DH5alpha
  Copy number: High Copy
Gene/Insert
  Gene/Insert name: Streptavidin-Dead
  Species: E. Coli
  Insert size (bp): 411
  Mutation: Triple mutant of wt Streptavidin N23A,S27D,S45A
  Cloning method: Restriction Enzyme; 5′ cloning site NdeI (not destroyed); 3′ cloning site HindIII (not destroyed)
  Sequencing primers: 5′ T7; 3′ T7 term
Terms and licenses: Academic/Nonprofit Terms; Industry Terms: Not Available to Industry
Depositor comments: Please email with intended use and/or targets for this plasmid.
How to cite: pET21a-Streptavidin-Dead was a gift from Alice Ting (Addgene plasmid # 20859 ; http://n2t.net/addgene:20859 ; RRID:Addgene_20859)
