>Addgene plasmid #20859 | pET21a-Streptavidin-Dead | addgene partial sequence | sequence record 59177 | T7 5'-TAATACGACTCACTATAGGG-3'
ATTCCCCTCTAGAAATAATTTTGTTTAACTTTAAGAAGGAGATATACATATGGCTGAAGCTGGTATCACC
GGCACCTGGTACGCCCAGCTGGGAGACACCTTCATCGTTACCGCTGGTGCTGACGGTGCTCTGACCGGTA
CCTACGAAGCCGCTGTTGGTAACGCTGAATCTAGATACGTTCTGACCGGTCGTTACGACTCCGCTCCGGC
TACCGACGGTTCCGGAACCGCTCTGGGTTGGACCGTTGCTTGGAAAAACAACTACCGTAACGCTCACTCC
GCTACCACCTGGTCTGGCCAGTACGTTGGTGGTGCTGAAGCTCGTATCAACACCCAGTGGTTGTTGACCT
CCGGCACCACCGAAGCTAACGCGTGGAAATCCACCCTGGTTGGTCACGACACCTTCACCAAAGTTAAACC
GTCCGCTGCTTCCTAATAAAAGCTTGCGGCCGCACTCGAGCACCACCACCACCACCACTGAGATCCGGCT
GCTAACAAAGCCCGAAAGGAAGCTGAGTTGGCTGCTGCCACCGCTGAGCAATAACTAGCATAACCCCTTG
GGGCCTCTAAACGGGTCTTGAGGGGTTTTTTGCTGAAAGGAGGAACTATATCCGGATTGGCGAATGGG
[124 nt withheld, positions 629-752]
C
[91 nt withheld, positions 754-844]
A
[49 nt withheld, positions 846-894]
CCTTTGACGTTGGAGTCCACGTTCTTT
[37 nt withheld, positions 922-958]
ACCCTAT
